Addgene plasmid #182826: pAAV-EF1a-DIO-LckAPEX-P2A-EGFP
Purpose: Cre-dependent expression of membrane localized APEX
Depositing lab: Yevgenia Kozorovitskiy. Depositing organization: Northwestern University. Publication: Cell-type and subcellular compartment-specific APEX2 proximity labeling reveals activity-dependent nuclear proteome dynamics in the striatum. Dumrongprechachan V, Salisbury RB, Soto G, Kumar M, MacDonald ML, Kozorovitskiy Y. Nat Commun. 2021 Aug 11;12(1):4855. doi: 10.1038/s41467-021-25144-y. PubMed 34381044.
Backbone
  Vector backbone: AAV
  Vector type: AAV
Growth in bacteria
  Bacterial resistance: Ampicillin, 100 μg/mL
  Growth temperature: 37°C
  Growth strain: NEB Stable
  Copy number: Unknown
Gene/Insert
  Gene/Insert name: LckAPEX-P2A-EGFP
  Species: Synthetic
  Promoter: EF1a
  Tag / fusion protein: EGFP reporter (P2A)
  Cloning method: Restriction Enzyme; 5′ cloning site AscI (not destroyed); 3′ cloning site NheI (not destroyed)
  Sequencing primers: 5′ tccatttcaggtgtcgtgaggtac; 3′ catagcgtaaaaggagcaaca
Terms and licenses: Academic/Nonprofit Terms; Industry Terms: Not Available to Industry
How to cite: pAAV-EF1a-DIO-LckAPEX-P2A-EGFP was a gift from Yevgenia Kozorovitskiy (Addgene plasmid # 182826 ; http://n2t.net/addgene:182826 ; RRID:Addgene_182826)
