[The description below was written by a language model from this plasmid's Addgene catalogue record and pLannotate feature annotations shown in this document.]
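Description:
pAAV-EF1a-DIO-LckAPEX-P2A-EGFP is a 7.3 kb adeno-associated virus transfer plasmid for Cre-dependent expression of a plasma-membrane-targeted APEX2 peroxidase together with a separate EGFP reporter. It is maintained in bacteria through a high-copy ColE1/pUC-type origin and an ampicillin resistance gene (β-lactamase with its own promoter), and it also carries an f1 phage origin. The expression cassette lies between AAV2 inverted terminal repeats, which allow it to be packaged into recombinant AAV. The downstream ITR is annotated in full, whereas only short fragments of the upstream ITR were detected in the sequencing-derived record. The recombination-deficient strain recommended for propagation is consistent with the instability of such repeats.

Within the ITRs, the human EF-1α promoter is followed by a double-floxed inverted open reading frame (DIO) arrangement: lox2272 and loxP sites on one side and an oppositely oriented lox2272/loxP pair on the other. These sites flank a coding sequence placed in the antisense orientation. That sequence encodes a short N-terminal fragment of the LCK kinase, presumably its acylation motif, which would tether the protein to the inner membrane leaflet. The LCK fragment is followed by a FLAG epitope, APEX2, a P2A ribosome-skipping peptide and EGFP. Without Cre the insert cannot be translated. Cre recombination inverts it and locks it into the sense orientation, so EF-1α drives one transcript that yields membrane-bound APEX2 and free EGFP. A WPRE and the human growth hormone polyadenylation signal enhance transcript stability and 3′ processing.

The construct was developed for cell-type- and compartment-specific proximity labeling proteomics in Cre-expressing neurons, such as those of the striatum. There, APEX2 biotinylates nearby proteins and EGFP marks the expressing cells.
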