Features (pLannotate 1.2.2; 28 found; start..end, strand, type, name):
     12..39      +  repeat_region  AAV2 ITR (fragment): inverted terminal repeat of adeno-associated virus serotype 2 inverted
     68..95      +  repeat_region  AAV2 ITR (fragment): inverted terminal repeat of adeno-associated virus serotype 2 inverted
    158..224     +  CDS            small t antigen (fragment): SV40 (simian virus 40) small t antigen
    231..1409    +  promoter       EF-1α promoter: strong constitutive promoter for human elongation factor EF-1α
   1416..1433    +  misc_feature   MCS (fragment): pUC18/19 multiple cloning site
   1440..1473    +  protein_bind   lox2272: Cre-mediated recombination occurs in the 8-bp core sequence (GGATACTT). lox2272 sites are compatible with each other, but incompatible with loxP or loxN sites (Lee and Saito, 1988). Cre recombinase
   1474..1523    -  intron         β-globin intron (fragment): internally truncated intron from human β-globin
   1524..1557    +  protein_bind   loxP: Cre-mediated recombination occurs in the 8-bp core sequence (GCATACAT). Cre recombinase
   1575..2291    -  CDS            EGFP: EGFP is a basic (constitutively fluorescent) green fluorescent protein published in 1996, derived from Aequorea victoria. It is reported to be a rapidly-maturing weak dimer with moderate acid sensitivity.
   2292..2348    -  CDS            P2A: 2A peptide from porcine teschovirus-1 polyprotein Eukaryotic ribosomes fail to insert a peptide bond between the Gly and Pro residues, yielding separate polypeptides.
   2358..3105    -  CDS            APEX2 (fragment): soybean ascorbate peroxidase, engineered to serve as a monomeric tag for electron microscopy and live-cell proteomics (Lam et al., 2015) more active than the original APEX due to the A134P mutation
   3104..3125    -  CDS            3xFLAG (fragment): three tandem FLAG® epitope tags
   3142..3179    -  misc_feature   MCS (fragment): multiple cloning site
   3186..3263    -  CDS            LCK (fragment): LCK_HUMAN - Experimental evidence at protein level: Swiss-Prot protein existence level 1. Non-receptor tyrosine-protein kinase that plays an essential role in the selection and maturation of developing T-cells in the thymus and in the function of mature T-cells. Plays a key role in T- cell antigen receptor (TCR)-linked signal transduction pathways. Constitutively associated with the cytoplasmic portions of the CD4 and CD8 surface receptors. Association of the TCR with a peptide antigen- bound MHC complex facilitates the interaction of CD4 and CD8 with MHC class II and class I molecules, respec
   3274..3307    -  protein_bind   lox2272: Cre-mediated recombination occurs in the 8-bp core sequence (GGATACTT). lox2272 sites are compatible with each other, but incompatible with loxP or loxN sites (Lee and Saito, 1988). Cre recombinase
   3308..3357    -  intron         β-globin intron (fragment): internally truncated intron from human β-globin
   3358..3391    -  protein_bind   loxP: Cre-mediated recombination occurs in the 8-bp core sequence (GCATACAT). Cre recombinase
   3392..3416    +  misc_feature   MCS (fragment): pBluescript multiple cloning site
   3416..4004    +  misc_feature   WPRE: woodchuck hepatitis virus posttranscriptional regulatory element
   4036..4512    +  polyA_signal   hGH poly(A) signal: human growth hormone polyadenylation signal
   4552..4692    +  repeat_region  AAV2 ITR: inverted terminal repeat of adeno-associated virus serotype 2 inverted
   4697..4748    -  misc_feature   bom (fragment): basis of mobility region from pBR322
   4767..5222    +  rep_origin     f1 ori (sequence partly withheld): f1 bacteriophage origin of replication; arrow indicates direction of (+) strand synthesis
   5223..5272    -  misc_feature   bom (fragment): basis of mobility region from pBR322
   5374..5409    -  CDS            rop (fragment): Rop protein, which maintains plasmids at low copy number; rop
   5504..5608    +  promoter       AmpR promoter: bla
   5609..6469    +  CDS            AmpR: β-lactamase; bla; confers resistance to ampicillin, carbenicillin, and related antibiotics
   6640..7228    +  rep_origin     ori: high-copy-number ColE1/pMB1/pBR322/pUC origin of replication
>Addgene plasmid #182826 | pAAV-EF1a-DIO-LckAPEX-P2A-EGFP | addgene full sequence | sequence record 361819 | Addgene NGS Result
CCTGCAGGCAGCTGCGCGCTCGCTCGCTCACTGAGGCCGCCCGGGCGTCGGGCGACCTTTGGTCGCCCGG
CCTCAGTGAGCGAGCGAGCGCGCAGAGAGGGAGTGGCCAACTCCATCACTAGGGGTTCCTGCGGCCGCAC
GCGTAAGCTTTGCAAAGATGGATAAAGTTTTAAACAGAGAGGAATCTTTGCAGCTAATGGACCTTCTAGG
TCTTGAAAGGAGTGGGAATTGGCTCCGGTGCCCGTCAGTGGGCAGAGCGCACATCGCCCACAGTCCCCGA
GAAGTTGGGGGGAGGGGTCGGCAATTGAACCGGTGCCTAGAGAAGGTGGCGCGGGGTAAACTGGGAAAGT
GATGTCGTGTACTGGCTCCGCCTTTTTCCCGAGGGTGGGGGAGAACCGTATATAAGTGCAGTAGTCGCCG
TGAACGTTCTTTTTCGCAACGGGTTTGCCGCCAGAACACAGGTAAGTGCCGTGTGTGGTTCCCGCGGGCC
TGGCCTCTTTACGGGTTATGGCCCTTGCGTGCCTTGAATTACTTCCACCTGGCTGCAGTACGTGATTCTT
GATCCCGAGCTTCGGGTTGGAAGTGGGTGGGAGAGTTCGAGGCCTTGCGCTTAAGGAGCCCCTTCGCCTC
GTGCTTGAGTTGAGGCCTGGCCTGGGCGCTGGGGCCGCCGCGTGCGAATCTGGTGGCACCTTCGCGCCTG
TCTCGCTGCTTTCGATAAGTCTCTAGCCATTTAAAATTTTTGATGACCTGCTGCGACGCTTTTTTTCTGG
CAAGATAGTCTTGTAAATGCGGGCCAAGATCTGCACACTGGTATTTCGGTTTTTGGGGCCGCGGGCGGCG
ACGGGGCCCGTGCGTCCCAGCGCACATGTTCGGCGAGGCGGGGCCTGCGAGCGCGGCCACCGAGAATCGG
ACGGGGGTAGTCTCAAGCTGGCCGGCCTGCTCTGGTGCCTGGCCTCGCGCCGCCGTGTATCGCCCCGCCC
TGGGCGGCAAGGCTGGCCCGGTCGGCACCAGTTGCGTGAGCGGAAAGATGGCCGCTTCCCGGCCCTGCTG
CAGGGAGCTCAAAATGGAGGACGCGGCGCTCGGGAGAGCGGGCGGGTGAGTCACCCACACAAAGGAAAAG
GGCCTTTCCGTCCTCAGCCGTCGCTTCATGTGACTCCACGGAGTACCGGGCGCCGTCCAGGCACCTCGAT
TAGTTCTCGAGCTTTTGGAGTACGTCGTCTTTAGGTTGGGGGGAGGGGTTTTATGCGATGGAGTTTCCCC
ACACTGAGTGGGTGGAGACTGAAGTTAGGCCAGCTTGGCACTTGATGTAATTCTCCTTGGAATTTGCCCT
TTTTGAGTTTGGATCTTGGTTCATTCTCAAGCCTCAGACAGTGGTTCAAAGTTTTTTTCTTCCATTTCAG
GTGTCGTGAGGTACCGGATCCTCTAGAGTCGACTCCGGAATAACTTCGTATAGGATACTTTATACGAAGT
TATGCAGAATGGTAGCTGGATTGTAGCTGCTATTAGCAATATGAAACCTCTTAATAACTTCGTATAGCAT
ACATTATACGAAGTTATGGCGCGCCTTAACCGGTCTTGTACAGCTCGTCCATGCCGAGAGTGATCCCGGC
GGCGGTCACGAACTCCAGCAGGACCATGTGATCGCGCTTCTCGTTGGGGTCTTTGCTCAGGGCGGACTGG
GTGCTCAGGTAGTGGTTGTCGGGCAGCAGCACGGGGCCGTCGCCGATGGGGGTGTTCTGCTGGTAGTGGT
CGGCGAGCTGCACGCTGCCGTCCTCGATGTTGTGGCGGATCTTGAAGTTCACCTTGATGCCGTTCTTCTG
CTTGTCGGCCATGATATAGACGTTGTGGCTGTTGTAGTTGTACTCCAGCTTGTGCCCCAGGATGTTGCCG
TCCTCCTTGAAGTCGATGCCCTTCAGCTCGATGCGGTTCACCAGGGTGTCGCCCTCGAACTTCACCTCGG
CGCGGGTCTTGTAGTTGCCGTCGTCCTTGAAGAAGATGGTGCGCTCCTGGACGTAGCCTTCGGGCATGGC
GGACTTGAAGAAGTCGTGCTGCTTCATGTGGTCGGGGTAGCGGCTGAAGCACTGCACGCCGTAGGTCAGG
GTGGTCACGAGGGTGGGCCAGGGCACGGGCAGCTTGCCGGTGGTGCAGATGAACTTCAGGGTCAGCTTGC
CGTAGGTGGCATCGCCCTCGCCCTCGCCGGACACGCTGAACTTGTGGCCGTTTACGTCGCCGTCCAGCTC
GACCAGGATGGGCACCACCCCGGTGAACAGCTCCTCGCCCTTGCTCACCATAGGACCGGGGTTTTCTTCC
ACGTCTCCTGCTTGCTTTAACAGAGAGAAGTTCGTGGCTCCGGATCCGGCATCAGCAAACCCAAGCTCGG
AAAGCTTTTGGTGAGCCTCAGCGTAATCAGCAAAGAAGGCATCTTCGTCCGCTGCATATTTGTCAACGAG
AGGGCGGAATACAGGGTCAGACAAAAGAGCCTTGTCAGAAGGTAGCTGAAGGAGACCTTCCTTCTCACCA
CTCAACAACTCCGTGAAGTATGAGTTGTCGAAAATAAGAGGATTAGAGGTCCAGGGACCCTCAAATCCAG
AACGCTCCTTGTGTGCAGCTCCAATAGTGTGACCCCCAGATAGAGCAACGATATCTTGGTCAGTAAGCCC
CATAGCTTTGCCAAACACATCTCTCAAATGGTCAGAACCCTTAGTGGGATCGGGCAAGCGACCCTCTGGT
GGTGGCTCAGGCTTGTCCTCTCTTCCAGGGTGGAATGGAACCTTAGGTCCACCCGTGACCTCAACGGCAA
CAACGCCAGCCAACTGGTAGAAATCGGCGTAGCTCAAAATAGGGAACTCCGCCTTGAGTGGCTCCAAAAG
CCTAACAGCGATGTCAAGACCGTTGTTAGCGCTGTGAGCCAGTTCGGCAGGGTGCTTGATGGTTCCGAAG
GGTCCACCGGTCTTCGTGCCCTTGTCAAAGGTTCCAGCAGAGTGGAATGCCAAACGGAGCATTAGAGGAG
CGCATCTCTTCTCAGCGATGAAGCCTCTGAGCTTCTTCTTCGCCTTCTCAACGGCGTCCTGGTAATCAGC
ACTCACAGTTGGGTAAGACTTTCCCTTATCGTCGTCATCCTTGTAGTCGGTGGCGACCGGTGGATCCCGG
GCCCGCGGTACCGTCGACTGCAGAATTCGTCCGCCGGGATAATGGCAGTTCTCACACACGTCAATGTTCT
CCATCCAGTCATCTTCAGGGTTTGAGCTGCAGCCACAGCCCATGGTGGCTAGCATAACTTCGTATAAAGT
ATCCTATACGAAGTTATTTGCCTTAACCCAGAAATTATCACTGTTATTCTTTAGAATGGTGCAAAGAATA
ACTTCGTATAATGTATGCTATACGAAGTTATGAATTCGATATCAAGCTTATCGATAATCAACCTCTGGAT
TACAAAATTTGTGAAAGATTGACTGGTATTCTTAACTATGTTGCTCCTTTTACGCTATGTGGATACGCTG
CTTTAATGCCTTTGTATCATGCTATTGCTTCCCGTATGGCTTTCATTTTCTCCTCCTTGTATAAATCCTG
GTTGCTGTCTCTTTATGAGGAGTTGTGGCCCGTTGTCAGGCAACGTGGCGTGGTGTGCACTGTGTTTGCT
GACGCAACCCCCACTGGTTGGGGCATTGCCACCACCTGTCAGCTCCTTTCCGGGACTTTCGCTTTCCCCC
TCCCTATTGCCACGGCGGAACTCATCGCCGCCTGCCTTGCCCGCTGCTGGACAGGGGCTCGGCTGTTGGG
CACTGACAATTCCGTGGTGTTGTCGGGGAAATCATCGTCCTTTCCTTGGCTGCTCGCCTATGTTGCCACC
TGGATTCTGCGCGGGACGTCCTTCTGCTACGTCCCTTCGGCCCTCAATCCAGCGGACCTTCCTTCCCGCG
GCCTGCTGCCGGCTCTGCGGCCTCTTCCGCGTCTTCGCCTTCGCCCTCAGACGAGTCGGATCTCCCTTTG
GGCCGCCTCCCCGCATCGATACCGAGCGCTGCTCGAGAGATCTACGGGTGGCATCCCTGTGACCCCTCCC
CAGTGCCTCTCCTGGCCCTGGAAGTTGCCACTCCAGTGCCCACCAGCCTTGTCCTAATAAAATTAAGTTG
CATCATTTTGTCTGACTAGGTGTCCTTCTATAATATTATGGGGTGGAGGGGGGTGGTATGGAGCAAGGGG
CAAGTTGGGAAGACAACCTGTAGGGCCTGCGGGGTCTATTGGGAACCAAGCTGGAGTGCAGTGGCACAAT
CTTGGCTCACTGCAATCTCCGCCTCCTGGGTTCAAGCGATTCTCCTGCCTCAGCCTCCCGAGTTGTTGGG
ATTCCAGGCATGCATGACCAGGCTCAGCTAATTTTTGTTTTTTTGGTAGAGACGGGGTTTCACCATATTG
GCCAGGCTGGTCTCCAACTCCTAATCTCAGGTGATCTACCCACCTTGGCCTCCCAAATTGCTGGGATTAC
AGGCGTGAACCACTGCTCCCTTCCCTGTCCTTCTGATTTTGTAGGTAACCACGTGCGGACCGAGCGGCCG
CAGGAACCCCTAGTGATGGAGTTGGCCACTCCCTCTCTGCGCGCTCGCTCGCTCACTGAGGCCGGGCGAC
CAAAGGTCGCCCGACGCCCGGGCTTTGCCCGGGCGGCCTCAGTGAGCGAGCGAGCGCGCAGCTGCCTGCA
GGGGCGCCTGATGCGGTATTTTCTCCTTACGCATCTGTGCGGTATTTCACACCGCATA
[95 nt withheld, positions 4749-4843]
T
[46 nt withheld, positions 4845-4890]
C
[141 nt withheld, positions 4892-5032]
CCTTTGACGTTGGAGTCCACGTTCTTT
[37 nt withheld, positions 5060-5096]
ACTCTATCTCGGGCTATTCTTTTGATTTATAAGGGATTTTGCCGATTTCGGTCTATTGGTTAAAAAATGA
GCTGATTTAACAAAAATTTAACGCGAATTTTAACAAAATATTAACGTTTACAATTTTATGGTGCACTCTC
AGTACAATCTGCTCTGATGCCGCATAGTTAAGCCAGCCCCGACACCCGCCAACACCCGCTGACGCGCCCT
GACGGGCTTGTCTGCTCCCGGCATCCGCTTACAGACAAGCTGTGACCGTCTCCGGGAGCTGCATGTGTCA
GAGGTTTTCACCGTCATCACCGAAACGCGCGAGACGAAAGGGCCTCGTGATACGCCTATTTTTATAGGTT
AATGTCATGATAATAATGGTTTCTTAGACGTCAGGTGGCACTTTTCGGGGAAATGTGCGCGGAACCCCTA
TTTGTTTATTTTTCTAAATACATTCAAATATGTATCCGCTCATGAGACAATAACCCTGATAAATGCTTCA
ATAATATTGAAAAAGGAAGAGTATGAGTATTCAACATTTCCGTGTCGCCCTTATTCCCTTTTTTGCGGCA
TTTTGCCTTCCTGTTTTTGCTCACCCAGAAACGCTGGTGAAAGTAAAAGATGCTGAAGATCAGTTGGGTG
CACGAGTGGGTTACATCGAACTGGATCTCAACAGCGGTAAGATCCTTGAGAGTTTTCGCCCCGAAGAACG
TTTTCCAATGATGAGCACTTTTAAAGTTCTGCTATGTGGCGCGGTATTATCCCGTATTGACGCCGGGCAA
GAGCAACTCGGTCGCCGCATACACTATTCTCAGAATGACTTGGTTGAGTACTCACCAGTCACAGAAAAGC
ATCTTACGGATGGCATGACAGTAAGAGAATTATGCAGTGCTGCCATAACCATGAGTGATAACACTGCGGC
CAACTTACTTCTGACAACGATCGGAGGACCGAAGGAGCTAACCGCTTTTTTGCACAACATGGGGGATCAT
GTAACTCGCCTTGATCGTTGGGAACCGGAGCTGAATGAAGCCATACCAAACGACGAGCGTGACACCACGA
TGCCTGTAGCAATGGCAACAACGTTGCGCAAACTATTAACTGGCGAACTACTTACTCTAGCTTCCCGGCA
ACAATTAATAGACTGGATGGAGGCGGATAAAGTTGCAGGACCACTTCTGCGCTCGGCCCTTCCGGCTGGC
TGGTTTATTGCTGATAAATCTGGAGCCGGTGAGCGTGGGTCTCGCGGTATCATTGCAGCACTGGGGCCAG
ATGGTAAGCCCTCCCGTATCGTAGTTATCTACACGACGGGGAGTCAGGCAACTATGGATGAACGAAATAG
ACAGATCGCTGAGATAGGTGCCTCACTGATTAAGCATTGGTAACTGTCAGACCAAGTTTACTCATATATA
CTTTAGATTGATTTAAAACTTCATTTTTAATTTAAAAGGATCTAGGTGAAGATCCTTTTTGATAATCTCA
TGACCAAAATCCCTTAACGTGAGTTTTCGTTCCACTGAGCGTCAGACCCCGTAGAAAAGATCAAAGGATC
TTCTTGAGATCCTTTTTTTCTGCGCGTAATCTGCTGCTTGCAAACAAAAAAACCACCGCTACCAGCGGTG
GTTTGTTTGCCGGATCAAGAGCTACCAACTCTTTTTCCGAAGGTAACTGGCTTCAGCAGAGCGCAGATAC
CAAATACTGTTCTTCTAGTGTAGCCGTAGTTAGGCCACCACTTCAAGAACTCTGTAGCACCGCCTACATA
CCTCGCTCTGCTAATCCTGTTACCAGTGGCTGCTGCCAGTGGCGATAAGTCGTGTCTTACCGGGTTGGAC
TCAAGACGATAGTTACCGGATAAGGCGCAGCGGTCGGGCTGAACGGGGGGTTCGTGCACACAGCCCAGCT
TGGAGCGAACGACCTACACCGAACTGAGATACCTACAGCGTGAGCTATGAGAAAGCGCCACGCTTCCCGA
AGGGAGAAAGGCGGACAGGTATCCGGTAAGCGGCAGGGTCGGAACAGGAGAGCGCACGAGGGAGCTTCCA
GGGGGAAACGCCTGGTATCTTTATAGTCCTGTCGGGTTTCGCCACCTCTGACTTGAGCGTCGATTTTTGT
GATGCTCGTCAGGGGGGCGGAGCCTATGGAAAAACGCCAGCAACGCGGCCTTTTTACGGTTCCTGGCCTT
TTGCTGGCCTTTTGCTCACATGT
